>Addgene plasmid #164688 | pLentiCRISPRv1.linker_KO | addgene full sequence | sequence record 327642 | Addgene NGS Result
AGCTTGGAGCGAACGACCTACACCGAACTGAGATACCTACAGCGTGAGCTATGAGAAAGCGCCACGCTTC
CCGAAGGGAGAAAGGCGGACAGGTATCCGGTAAGCGGCAGGGTCGGAACAGGAGAGCGCACGAGGGAGCT
TCCAGGGGGAAACGCCTGGTATCTTTATAGTCCTGTCGGGTTTCGCCACCTCTGACTTGAGCGTCGATTT
TTGTGATGCTCGTCAGGGGGGCGGAGCCTATGGAAAAACGCCAGCAACGCGGCCTTTTTACGGTTCCTGG
CCTTTTGCTGGCCTTTTGCTCACATGTTCTTTCCTGCGTTATCCCCTGATTCTGTGGATAACCGTATTAC
CGCCTTTGAGTGAGCTGATACCGCTCGCCGCAGCCGAACGACCGAGCGCAGCGAGTCAGTGAGCGAGGAA
GCGGAAGAGCGCCCAATACGCAAACCGCCTCTCCCCGCGCGTTGGCCGATTCATTAATGCAGCTGGCACG
ACAGGTTTCCCGACTGGAAAGCGGGCAGTGAGCGCAACGCAATTAATGTGAGTTAGCTCACTCATTAGGC
ACCCCAGGCTTTACACTTTATGCTTCCGGCTCGTATGTTGTGTGGAATTGTGAGCGGATAACAATTTCAC
ACAGGAAACAGCTATGACCATGATTACGCCAAGCGCGCAATTAACCCTCACTAAAGGGAACAAAAGCTGG
AGCTGCAAGCTTAATGTAGTCTTATGCAATACTCTTGTAGTCTTGCAACATGGTAACGATGAGTTAGCAA
CATGCCTTACAAGGAGAGAAAAAGCACCGTGCATGCCGATTGGTGGAAGTAAGGTGGTACGATCGTGCCT
TATTAGGAAGGCAACAGACGGGTCTGACATGGATTGGACGAACCACTGAATTGCCGCATTGCAGAGATAT
TGTATTTAAGTGCCTAGCTCGATACATAAACGGGTCTCTCTGGTTAGACCAGATCTGAGCCTGGGAGCTC
TCTGGCTAACTAGGGAACCCACTGCTTAAGCCTCAATAAAGCTTGCCTTGAGTGCTTCAAGTAGTGTGTG
CCCGTCTGTTGTGTGACTCTGGTAACTAGAGATCCCTCAGACCCTTTTAGTCAGTGTGGAAAATCTCTAG
CAGTGGCGCCCGAACAGGGACTTGAAAGCGAAAGGGAAACCAGAGGAGCTCTCTCGACGCAGGACTCGGC
TTGCTGAAGCGCGCACGGCAAGAGGCGAGGGGCGGCGACTGGTGAGTACGCCAAAAATTTTGACTAGCGG
AGGCTAGAAGGAGAGAGATGGGTGCGAGAGCGTCAGTATTAAGCGGGGGAGAATTAGATCGCGATGGGAA
AAAATTCGGTTAAGGCCAGGGGGAAAGAAAAAATATAAATTAAAACATATAGTATGGGCAAGCAGGGAGC
TAGAACGATTCGCAGTTAATCCTGGCCTGTTAGAAACATCAGAAGGCTGTAGACAAATACTGGGACAGCT
ACAACCATCCCTTCAGACAGGATCAGAAGAACTTAGATCATTATATAATACAGTAGCAACCCTCTATTGT
GTGCATCAAAGGATAGAGATAAAAGACACCAAGGAAGCTTTAGACAAGATAGAGGAAGAGCAAAACAAAA
GTAAGACCACCGCACAGCAAGCGGCCGCTGATCTTCAGACCTGGAGGAGGAGATATGAGGGACAATTGGA
GAAGTGAATTATATAAATATAAAGTAGTAAAAATTGAACCATTAGGAGTAGCACCCACCAAGGCAAAGAG
AAGAGTGGTGCAGAGAGAAAAAAGAGCAGTGGGAATAGGAGCTTTGTTCCTTGGGTTCTTGGGAGCAGCA
GGAAGCACTATGGGCGCAGCGTCAATGACGCTGACGGTACAGGCCAGACAATTATTGTCTGGTATAGTGC
AGCAGCAGAACAATTTGCTGAGGGCTATTGAGGCGCAACAGCATCTGTTGCAACTCACAGTCTGGGGCAT
CAAGCAGCTCCAGGCAAGAATCCTGGCTGTGGAAAGATACCTAAAGGATCAACAGCTCCTGGGGATTTGG
GGTTGCTCTGGAAAACTCATTTGCACCACTGCTGTGCCTTGGAATGCTAGTTGGAGTAATAAATCTCTGG
AACAGATTTGGAATCACACGACCTGGATGGAGTGGGACAGAGAAATTAACAATTACACAAGCTTAATACA
CTCCTTAATTGAAGAATCGCAAAACCAGCAAGAAAAGAATGAACAAGAATTATTGGAATTAGATAAATGG
GCAAGTTTGTGGAATTGGTTTAACATAACAAATTGGCTGTGGTATATAAAATTATTCATAATGATAGTAG
GAGGCTTGGTAGGTTTAAGAATAGTTTTTGCTGTACTTTCTATAGTGAATAGAGTTAGGCAGGGATATTC
ACCATTATCGTTTCAGACCCACCTCCCAACCCCGAGGGGACCCAGAGAGGGCCTATTTCCCATGATTCCT
TCATATTTGCATATACGATACAAGGCTGTTAGAGAGATAATTAGAATTAATTTGACTGTAAACACAAAGA
TATTAGTACAAAATACGTGACGTAGAAAGTAATAATTTCTTGGGTAGTTTGCAGTTTTAAAATTATGTTT
TAAAATGGACTATCATATGCTTACCGTAACTTGAAAGTATTTCGATTTCTTGGCTTTATATATCTTGTGG
AAAGGACGAAACACCGGCTGAGCAGAGAGCTTCTTGTTTTAGAGCTAGAAATAGCAAGTTAAAATAAGGC
TAGTCCGTTATCAACTTGAAAAAGTGGCACCGAGTCGGTGCTTTTTTGAATTCTAGATCTTGAGACAAAT
GGCAGTATTCATCCACAATTTTAAAAGAAAAGGGGGGATTGGGGGGTACAGTGCAGGGGAAAGAATAGTA
GACATAATAGCAACAGACATACAAACTAAAGAATTACAAAAACAAATTACAAAAATTCAAAATTTTCGGG
TTTATTACAGGGACAGCAGAGATCCACTTTGGCGCCGGCTCGAGTGGCTCCGGTGCCCGTCAGTGGGCAG
AGCGCACATCGCCCACAGTCCCCGAGAAGTTGGGGGGAGGGGTCGGCAATTGAACCGGTGCCTAGAGAAG
GTGGCGCGGGGTAAACTGGGAAAGTGATGTCGTGTACTGGCTCCGCCTTTTTCCCGAGGGTGGGGGAGAA
CCGTATATAAGTGCAGTAGTCGCCGTGAACGTTCTTTTTCGCAACGGGTTTGCCGCCAGAACACAGGTGT
CGTGACGCGGGATCCGCCACCATGGATTACAAAGACGATGACGATAAGATGGCCCCAAAGAAGAAGCGGA
AGGTCGGTATCCACGGAGTCCCAGCAGCCGACAAGAAGTACAGCATCGGCCTGGACATCGGCACCAACTC
TGTGGGCTGGGCCGTGATCACCGACGAGTACAAGGTGCCCAGCAAGAAATTCAAGGTGCTGGGCAACACC
GACCGGCACAGCATCAAGAAGAACCTGATCGGAGCCCTGCTGTTCGACAGCGGCGAAACAGCCGAGGCCA
CCCGGCTGAAGAGAACCGCCAGAAGAAGATACACCAGACGGAAGAACCGGATCTGCTATCTGCAAGAGAT
CTTCAGCAACGAGATGGCCAAGGTGGACGACAGCTTCTTCCACAGACTGGAAGAGTCCTTCCTGGTGGAA
GAGGATAAGAAGCACGAGCGGCACCCCATCTTCGGCAACATCGTGGACGAGGTGGCCTACCACGAGAAGT
ACCCCACCATCTACCACCTGAGAAAGAAACTGGTGGACAGCACCGACAAGGCCGACCTGCGGCTGATCTA
TCTGGCCCTGGCCCACATGATCAAGTTCCGGGGCCACTTCCTGATCGAGGGCGACCTGAACCCCGACAAC
AGCGACGTGGACAAGCTGTTCATCCAGCTGGTGCAGACCTACAACCAGCTGTTCGAGGAAAACCCCATCA
ACGCCAGCGGCGTGGACGCCAAGGCCATCCTGTCTGCCAGACTGAGCAAGAGCAGACGGCTGGAAAATCT
GATCGCCCAGCTGCCCGGCGAGAAGAAGAATGGCCTGTTCGGAAACCTGATTGCCCTGAGCCTGGGCCTG
ACCCCCAACTTCAAGAGCAACTTCGACCTGGCCGAGGATGCCAAACTGCAGCTGAGCAAGGACACCTACG
ACGACGACCTGGACAACCTGCTGGCCCAGATCGGCGACCAGTACGCCGACCTGTTTCTGGCCGCCAAGAA
CCTGTCCGACGCCATCCTGCTGAGCGACATCCTGAGAGTGAACACCGAGATCACCAAGGCCCCCCTGAGC
GCCTCTATGATCAAGAGATACGACGAGCACCACCAGGACCTGACCCTGCTGAAAGCTCTCGTGCGGCAGC
AGCTGCCTGAGAAGTACAAAGAGATTTTCTTCGACCAGAGCAAGAACGGCTACGCCGGCTACATTGACGG
CGGAGCCAGCCAGGAAGAGTTCTACAAGTTCATCAAGCCCATCCTGGAAAAGATGGACGGCACCGAGGAA
CTGCTCGTGAAGCTGAACAGAGAGGACCTGCTGCGGAAGCAGCGGACCTTCGACAACGGCAGCATCCCCC
ACCAGATCCACCTGGGAGAGCTGCACGCCATTCTGCGGCGGCAGGAAGATTTTTACCCATTCCTGAAGGA
CAACCGGGAAAAGATCGAGAAGATCCTGACCTTCCGCATCCCCTACTACGTGGGCCCTCTGGCCAGGGGA
AACAGCAGATTCGCCTGGATGACCAGAAAGAGCGAGGAAACCATCACCCCCTGGAACTTCGAGGAAGTGG
TGGACAAGGGCGCTTCCGCCCAGAGCTTCATCGAGCGGATGACCAACTTCGATAAGAACCTGCCCAACGA
GAAGGTGCTGCCCAAGCACAGCCTGCTGTACGAGTACTTCACCGTGTATAACGAGCTGACCAAAGTGAAA
TACGTGACCGAGGGAATGAGAAAGCCCGCCTTCCTGAGCGGCGAGCAGAAAAAGGCCATCGTGGACCTGC
TGTTCAAGACCAACCGGAAAGTGACCGTGAAGCAGCTGAAAGAGGACTACTTCAAGAAAATCGAGTGCTT
CGACTCCGTGGAAATCTCCGGCGTGGAAGATCGGTTCAACGCCTCCCTGGGCACATACCACGATCTGCTG
AAAATTATCAAGGACAAGGACTTCCTGGACAATGAGGAAAACGAGGACATTCTGGAAGATATCGTGCTGA
CCCTGACACTGTTTGAGGACAGAGAGATGATCGAGGAACGGCTGAAAACCTATGCCCACCTGTTCGACGA
CAAAGTGATGAAGCAGCTGAAGCGGCGGAGATACACCGGCTGGGGCAGGCTGAGCCGGAAGCTGATCAAC
GGCATCCGGGACAAGCAGTCCGGCAAGACAATCCTGGATTTCCTGAAGTCCGACGGCTTCGCCAACAGAA
ACTTCATGCAGCTGATCCACGACGACAGCCTGACCTTTAAAGAGGACATCCAGAAAGCCCAGGTGTCCGG
CCAGGGCGATAGCCTGCACGAGCACATTGCCAATCTGGCCGGCAGCCCCGCCATTAAGAAGGGCATCCTG
CAGACAGTGAAGGTGGTGGACGAGCTCGTGAAAGTGATGGGCCGGCACAAGCCCGAGAACATCGTGATCG
AAATGGCCAGAGAGAACCAGACCACCCAGAAGGGACAGAAGAACAGCCGCGAGAGAATGAAGCGGATCGA
AGAGGGCATCAAAGAGCTGGGCAGCCAGATCCTGAAAGAACACCCCGTGGAAAACACCCAGCTGCAGAAC
GAGAAGCTGTACCTGTACTACCTGCAGAATGGGCGGGATATGTACGTGGACCAGGAACTGGACATCAACC
GGCTGTCCGACTACGATGTGGACCATATCGTGCCTCAGAGCTTTCTGAAGGACGACTCCATCGACAACAA
GGTGCTGACCAGAAGCGACAAGAACCGGGGCAAGAGCGACAACGTGCCCTCCGAAGAGGTCGTGAAGAAG
ATGAAGAACTACTGGCGGCAGCTGCTGAACGCCAAGCTGATTACCCAGAGAAAGTTCGACAATCTGACCA
AGGCCGAGAGAGGCGGCCTGAGCGAACTGGATAAGGCCGGCTTCATCAAGAGACAGCTGGTGGAAACCCG
GCAGATCACAAAGCACGTGGCACAGATCCTGGACTCCCGGATGAACACTAAGTACGACGAGAATGACAAG
CTGATCCGGGAAGTGAAAGTGATCACCCTGAAGTCCAAGCTGGTGTCCGATTTCCGGAAGGATTTCCAGT
TTTACAAAGTGCGCGAGATCAACAACTACCACCACGCCCACGACGCCTACCTGAACGCCGTCGTGGGAAC
CGCCCTGATCAAAAAGTACCCTAAGCTGGAAAGCGAGTTCGTGTACGGCGACTACAAGGTGTACGACGTG
CGGAAGATGATCGCCAAGAGCGAGCAGGAAATCGGCAAGGCTACCGCCAAGTACTTCTTCTACAGCAACA
TCATGAACTTTTTCAAGACCGAGATTACCCTGGCCAACGGCGAGATCCGGAAGCGGCCTCTGATCGAGAC
AAACGGCGAAACCGGGGAGATCGTGTGGGATAAGGGCCGGGATTTTGCCACCGTGCGGAAAGTGCTGAGC
ATGCCCCAAGTGAATATCGTGAAAAAGACCGAGGTGCAGACAGGCGGCTTCAGCAAAGAGTCTATCCTGC
CCAAGAGGAACAGCGATAAGCTGATCGCCAGAAAGAAGGACTGGGACCCTAAGAAGTACGGCGGCTTCGA
CAGCCCCACCGTGGCCTATTCTGTGCTGGTGGTGGCCAAAGTGGAAAAGGGCAAGTCCAAGAAACTGAAG
AGTGTGAAAGAGCTGCTGGGGATCACCATCATGGAAAGAAGCAGCTTCGAGAAGAATCCCATCGACTTTC
TGGAAGCCAAGGGCTACAAAGAAGTGAAAAAGGACCTGATCATCAAGCTGCCTAAGTACTCCCTGTTCGA
GCTGGAAAACGGCCGGAAGAGAATGCTGGCCTCTGCCGGCGAACTGCAGAAGGGAAACGAACTGGCCCTG
CCCTCCAAATATGTGAACTTCCTGTACCTGGCCAGCCACTATGAGAAGCTGAAGGGCTCCCCCGAGGATA
ATGAGCAGAAACAGCTGTTTGTGGAACAGCACAAGCACTACCTGGACGAGATCATCGAGCAGATCAGCGA
GTTCTCCAAGAGAGTGATCCTGGCCGACGCTAATCTGGACAAAGTGCTGTCCGCCTACAACAAGCACCGG
GATAAGCCCATCAGAGAGCAGGCCGAGAATATCATCCACCTGTTTACCCTGACCAATCTGGGAGCCCCTG
CCGCCTTCAAGTACTTTGACACCACCATCGACCGGAAGAGGTACACCAGCACCAAAGAGGTGCTGGACGC
CACCCTGATCCACCAGAGCATCACCGGCCTGTACGAGACACGGATCGACCTGTCTCAGCTGGGAGGCGAC
AAGCGTCCTGCTGCTACTAAGAAAGCTGGTCAAGCTAAGAAAAAGAAAGCTAGCGGCAGCGGCGCCACCA
ACTTCAGCCTGCTGAAGCAGGCCGGCGACGTGGAGGAGAACCCCGGCCCCATGACCGAGTACAAGCCCAC
GGTGCGCCTCGCCACCCGCGACGACGTCCCCAGGGCCGTACGCACCCTCGCCGCCGCGTTCGCCGACTAC
CCCGCCACGCGCCACACCGTCGATCCGGACCGCCACATCGAGCGGGTCACCGAGCTGCAAGAACTCTTCC
TCACGCGCGTCGGGCTCGACATCGGCAAGGTGTGGGTCGCGGACGACGGCGCCGCGGTGGCGGTCTGGAC
CACGCCGGAGAGCGTCGAAGCGGGGGCGGTGTTCGCCGAGATCGGCCCGCGCATGGCCGAGTTGAGCGGT
TCCCGGCTGGCCGCGCAGCAACAGATGGAAGGCCTCCTGGCGCCGCACCGGCCCAAGGAGCCCGCGTGGT
TCCTGGCCACCGTCGGAGTCTCGCCCGACCACCAGGGCAAGGGTCTGGGCAGCGCCGTCGTGCTCCCCGG
AGTGGAGGCGGCCGAGCGCGCCGGGGTGCCCGCCTTCCTGGAGACCTCCGCGCCCCGCAACCTCCCCTTC
TACGAGCGGCTCGGCTTCACCGTCACCGCCGACGTCGAGGTGCCCGAAGGACCGCGCACCTGGTGCATGA
CCCGCAAGCCCGGTGCCTGAACGCGTTAAGTCGACAATCAACCTCTGGATTACAAAATTTGTGAAAGATT
GACTGGTATTCTTAACTATGTTGCTCCTTTTACGCTATGTGGATACGCTGCTTTAATGCCTTTGTATCAT
GCTATTGCTTCCCGTATGGCTTTCATTTTCTCCTCCTTGTATAAATCCTGGTTGCTGTCTCTTTATGAGG
AGTTGTGGCCCGTTGTCAGGCAACGTGGCGTGGTGTGCACTGTGTTTGCTGACGCAACCCCCACTGGTTG
GGGCATTGCCACCACCTGTCAGCTCCTTTCCGGGACTTTCGCTTTCCCCCTCCCTATTGCCACGGCGGAA
CTCATCGCCGCCTGCCTTGCCCGCTGCTGGACAGGGGCTCGGCTGTTGGGCACTGACAATTCCGTGGTGT
TGTCGGGGAAATCATCGTCCTTTCCTTGGCTGCTCGCCTGTGTTGCCACCTGGATTCTGCGCGGGACGTC
CTTCTGCTACGTCCCTTCGGCCCTCAATCCAGCGGACCTTCCTTCCCGCGGCCTGCTGCCGGCTCTGCGG
CCTCTTCCGCGTCTTCGCCTTCGCCCTCAGACGAGTCGGATCTCCCTTTGGGCCGCCTCCCCGCGTCGAC
TTTAAGACCAATGACTTACAAGGCAGCTGTAGATCTTAGCCACTTTTTAAAAGAAAAGGGGGGACTGGAA
GGGCTAATTCACTCCCAACGAAGACAAGATCTGCTTTTTGCTTGTACTGGGTCTCTCTGGTTAGACCAGA
TCTGAGCCTGGGAGCTCTCTGGCTAACTAGGGAACCCACTGCTTAAGCCTCAATAAAGCTTGCCTTGAGT
GCTTCAAGTAGTGTGTGCCCGTCTGTTGTGTGACTCTGGTAACTAGAGATCCCTCAGACCCTTTTAGTCA
GTGTGGAAAATCTCTAGCAGTACGTATAGTAGTTCATGTCATCTTATTATTCAGTATTTATAACTTGCAA
AGAAATGAATATCAGAGAGTGAGAGGAACTTGTTTATTGCAGCTTATAATGGTTACAAATAAAGCAATAG
CATCACAAATTTCACAAATAAAGCATTTTTTTCACTGCATTCTAGTTGTGGTTTGTCCAAACTCATCAAT
GTATCTTATCATGTCTGGCTCTAGCTATCCCGCCCCTAACTCCGCCCATCCCGCCCCTAACTCCGCCCAG
TTCCGCCCATTCTCCGCCCCATGGCTGACTAATTTTTTTTATTTATGCAGAGGCCGAGGCCGCCTCGGCC
TCTGAGCTATTCCAGAAGTAGTGAGGAGGCTTTTTTGGAGGCCTAGGGACGTACCCAATTCGCCCTATAG
TGAGTCGTATTACGCGCGCTCACTGGCCGTCGTTTTACAACGTCGTGACTGGGAAAACCCTGGCGTTACC
CAACTTAATCGCCTTGCAGCACATCCCCCTTTCGCCAGCTGGCGTAATAGCGAAGAGGCCCGCACCGATC
GCCCTTCCCAACAGTTGCGCAGCCTGAATGGCGAATGGG
[124 nt withheld, positions 9630-9753]
C
[91 nt withheld, positions 9755-9845]
A
[49 nt withheld, positions 9847-9895]
CCTTTGACGTTGGAGTCCACGTTCTTT
[37 nt withheld, positions 9923-9959]
ACCCTATCTCGGTCTATTCTTTTGATTTATAAGGGATTTTGCCGATTTCGGCCTATTGGTTAAAAAATGA
GCTGATTTAACAAAAATTTAACGCGAATTTTAACAAAATATTAACGCTTACAATTTAGGTGGCACTTTTC
GGGGAAATGTGCGCGGAACCCCTATTTGTTTATTTTTCTAAATACATTCAAATATGTATCCGCTCATGAG
ACAATAACCCTGATAAATGCTTCAATAATATTGAAAAAGGAAGAGTATGAGTATTCAACATTTCCGTGTC
GCCCTTATTCCCTTTTTTGCGGCATTTTGCCTTCCTGTTTTTGCTCACCCAGAAACGCTGGTGAAAGTAA
AAGATGCTGAAGATCAGTTGGGTGCACGAGTGGGTTACATCGAACTGGATCTCAACAGCGGTAAGATCCT
TGAGAGTTTTCGCCCCGAAGAACGTTTTCCAATGATGAGCACTTTTAAAGTTCTGCTATGTGGCGCGGTA
TTATCCCGTATTGACGCCGGGCAAGAGCAACTCGGTCGCCGCATACACTATTCTCAGAATGACTTGGTTG
AGTACTCACCAGTCACAGAAAAGCATCTTACGGATGGCATGACAGTAAGAGAATTATGCAGTGCTGCCAT
AACCATGAGTGATAACACTGCGGCCAACTTACTTCTGACAACGATCGGAGGACCGAAGGAGCTAACCGCT
TTTTTGCACAACATGGGGGATCATGTAACTCGCCTTGATCGTTGGGAACCGGAGCTGAATGAAGCCATAC
CAAACGACGAGCGTGACACCACGATGCCTGTAGCAATGGCAACAACGTTGCGCAAACTATTAACTGGCGA
ACTACTTACTCTAGCTTCCCGGCAACAATTAATAGACTGGATGGAGGCGGATAAAGTTGCAGGACCACTT
CTGCGCTCGGCCCTTCCGGCTGGCTGGTTTATTGCTGATAAATCTGGAGCCGGTGAGCGTGGGTCTCGCG
GTATCATTGCAGCACTGGGGCCAGATGGTAAGCCCTCCCGTATCGTAGTTATCTACACGACGGGGAGTCA
GGCAACTATGGATGAACGAAATAGACAGATCGCTGAGATAGGTGCCTCACTGATTAAGCATTGGTAACTG
TCAGACCAAGTTTACTCATATATACTTTAGATTGATTTAAAACTTCATTTTTAATTTAAAAGGATCTAGG
TGAAGATCCTTTTTGATAATCTCATGACCAAAATCCCTTAACGTGAGTTTTCGTTCCACTGAGCGTCAGA
CCCCGTAGAAAAGATCAAAGGATCTTCTTGAGATCCTTTTTTTCTGCGCGTAATCTGCTGCTTGCAAACA
AAAAAACCACCGCTACCAGCGGTGGTTTGTTTGCCGGATCAAGAGCTACCAACTCTTTTTCCGAAGGTAA
CTGGCTTCAGCAGAGCGCAGATACCAAATACTGTTCTTCTAGTGTAGCCGTAGTTAGGCCACCACTTCAA
GAACTCTGTAGCACCGCCTACATACCTCGCTCTGCTAATCCTGTTACCAGTGGCTGCTGCCAGTGGCGAT
AAGTCGTGTCTTACCGGGTTGGACTCAAGACGATAGTTACCGGATAAGGCGCAGCGGTCGGGCTGAACGG
GGGGTTCGTGCACACAGCCC
Features (pLannotate 1.2.2; 29 found; start..end, strand, type, name):
    429..521     +  CDS            lacI (fragment): lac repressor; lacI; The lac repressor binds to the lac operator to inhibit transcription in E. coli. This inhibition can be relieved by adding lactose or isopropyl-β-D-thiogalactopyranoside (IPTG).
    534..555     +  protein_bind   CAP binding site: CAP binding activates transcription in the presence of cAMP. E. coli catabolite activator protein
    570..600     +  promoter       lac promoter: promoter for the E. coli lac operon
    604..626     +  protein_bind   lac operator (fragment): The lac repressor binds to the lac operator to inhibit transcription in E. coli. This inhibition can be relieved by adding lactose or isopropyl-β-D-thiogalactopyranoside (IPTG). lac repressor encoded by lacI
    669..687     +  promoter       T3 promoter: promoter for bacteriophage T3 RNA polymerase
    715..941     +  promoter       RSV promoter: Rous sarcoma virus enhancer/promoter
    942..1122    +  LTR            5' LTR (truncated): truncated 5' long terminal repeat (LTR) from HIV-1
   1169..1294    +  misc_feature   HIV-1 Ψ: packaging signal of human immunodeficiency virus type 1
   1278..1641    +  CDS            HIV-1 gag (fragment): gag protein from human immunodeficiency virus 1; gag
   1787..2020    +  misc_feature   RRE: The Rev response element (RRE) of HIV-1 allows for Rev-dependent mRNA export from the nucleus to the cytoplasm.
   2397..2423    +  CDS            Rev (fragment): human immunodeficiency virus 1 (HIV-1) Rev protein; rev; enhances nuclear export of unspliced and incompletely spliced viral mRNAs
   2427..2667    +  promoter       U6 promoter: RNA polymerase III promoter for human U6 snRNA
   2696..2771    +  misc_RNA       gRNA scaffold: guide RNA scaffold for the Streptococcus pyogenes CRISPR/Cas9 system
   2819..2936    +  misc_feature   cPPT/CTS: central polypurine tract and central termination sequence of HIV-1
   3005..3216    +  promoter       EF-1α core promoter: core promoter for human elongation factor EF-1α
   3320..4921    +  CDS            Cas9(N): N-terminal portion of Streptococcus pyogenes Cas9 (Zetsche et al., 2015)
   4922..7420    +  CDS            Cas9(C): C-terminal portion of Streptococcus pyogenes Cas9 (Zetsche et al., 2015)
   7541..8140    +  CDS            PuroR (fragment): puromycin N-acetyltransferase; pac from Streptomyces; confers resistance to puromycin
   8156..8744    +  misc_feature   WPRE: woodchuck hepatitis virus posttranscriptional regulatory element
   8795..8814    +  misc_feature   cPPT/CTS (fragment): central polypurine tract and central termination sequence of HIV-1
   8816..9049    +  LTR            3' LTR (ΔU3): self-inactivating 3' long terminal repeat (LTR) from HIV-1
   9127..9248    +  polyA_signal   SV40 poly(A) signal: SV40 polyadenylation signal
   9288..9423    +  rep_origin     SV40 ori: SV40 origin of replication
   9444..9462    -  promoter       T7 promoter: promoter for bacteriophage T7 RNA polymerase
   9470..9625    +  CDS            lacZα (fragment): LacZα fragment of β-galactosidase; lacZ fragment
   9630..10058   +  rep_origin     f1 ori (sequence partly withheld): f1 bacteriophage origin of replication; arrow indicates direction of (+) strand synthesis
  10111..10215   +  promoter       AmpR promoter: bla
  10216..11076   +  CDS            AmpR: β-lactamase; bla; confers resistance to ampicillin, carbenicillin, and related antibiotics
  11247..246     +  rep_origin     ori (across the origin): high-copy-number ColE1/pMB1/pBR322/pUC origin of replication
