[The description below was written by a language model from this plasmid's Addgene catalogue record and pLannotate feature annotations shown in this document.]
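Description:
pLentiCRISPRv1.linker_KO is an all-in-one lentiviral CRISPR knockout vector built on the pLentiCRISPRv1 backbone. It delivers Streptococcus pyogenes Cas9 together with a single guide RNA directed against the linker region between the two hairpins of the miR-144~451 microRNA cluster. The plasmid is about 11.6 kb and is propagated in E. coli through a high-copy ColE1/pUC-type origin with ampicillin selection (AmpR, β-lactamase). It also carries an f1 origin, an SV40 origin and leftover lac/lacZα, T3 and T7 cloning-vector elements that play no part in the payload.

The transfer cassette has a third-generation, self-inactivating layout. An RSV promoter fused to a truncated HIV-1 5' LTR drives genomic RNA production in packaging cells. It is followed by the Ψ packaging signal with a partial gag sequence, the Rev response element for Rev-dependent nuclear export, a cPPT/CTS, and a ΔU3 3' LTR that silences LTR transcription after integration. Within this unit, a human U6 RNA polymerase III promoter expresses the 20-nt guide, cloned through BsmBI sites, fused to the SpCas9 gRNA scaffold. Downstream, an EF-1α core promoter drives Cas9, which the table annotates as adjoining N- and C-terminal portions that together form a contiguous coding region. A puromycin N-acetyltransferase sequence follows Cas9 with no separate promoter annotated, so it appears to be co-expressed from the same transcript, although the table does not annotate the linking element. A WPRE enhances expression of this transcript. Transduced mammalian cells are selected with puromycin, and the stated purpose is CRISPR disruption of the miR-144~451 linker, in work on how microRNA clustering assists processing of suboptimal hairpins.
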