Addgene plasmid #164688: pLentiCRISPRv1.linker_KO
Purpose: For CRISPR knockout of miR-144~451 linker region by lentiviral delivery of Cas9 and linker gRNA
Depositing lab: David Bartel. Depositing organization: Whitehead Institute for Biomedical Research. Publication: MicroRNA Clustering Assists Processing of Suboptimal MicroRNA Hairpins through the Action of the ERH Protein. Fang W, Bartel DP. Mol Cell. 2020 Apr 16;78(2):289-302.e6. doi: 10.1016/j.molcel.2020.01.026. PubMed 32302541.
Backbone
  Vector backbone: pLentiCRISPRv1
  Backbone manufacturer: Addgene
  Vector type: Mammalian Expression, Lentiviral, CRISPR
  Selectable markers: Puromycin
Growth in bacteria
  Bacterial resistance: Ampicillin, 100 μg/mL
  Growth temperature: 30°C
  Growth strain: NEB Stable
  Copy number: Unknown
Gene/Insert
  Gene/Insert name: miR-144~451 linker CRISPR KO gRNA
  gRNA/shRNA sequence: GGCTGAGCAGAGAGCTTCTT
  Promoter: U6
  Cloning method: Restriction Enzyme; 5′ cloning site BsmBI (unknown if destroyed); 3′ cloning site BsmBI (unknown if destroyed)
  Sequencing primers: 5′ CGACTCGGTGCCACTTTTTC
Terms and licenses: Academic/Nonprofit Terms; Industry Terms: Not Available to Industry
How to cite: pLentiCRISPRv1.linker_KO was a gift from David Bartel (Addgene plasmid # 164688 ; http://n2t.net/addgene:164688 ; RRID:Addgene_164688)
