>Addgene plasmid #164688 | pLentiCRISPRv1.linker_KO | depositor partial sequence | sequence record 320066 | CGACTCGGTGCCACTTTTTC
TTTACTTGCTATTTCTAGCTCTAAAACAAGAAGCTCTCTGCTCAGCCGGTGTTTCGTCCTTTCCACAAGA
TATATAAAGCCAAGAAATCGAAATACTTTCAAGTTACGGTAAGCATATGATAGTCCATTTTAAAACATAA
TTTTAAAACTGCAAACTACCCAAGAAATTATTACTTTCTACGTCACGTATTTTGTACTAATATCTTTGTG
TTTACAGTCAAATTAATTCTAATTATCTCTCTAACAGCCTTGTATCGTATATGCAAATATGAAGGAATCA
TGGGAAATAGGCCCTCTCTGGGTCCCCTCGGGGTTGGGAGGTGGGTCTGAAACGATAATGGTGAATATCC
CTGCCTAACTCTATTCACTATAGAAAGTACAGCAAAAACTATTCTTAAACCTACCAAGCCTCCTACTATC
ATTATGAATAATTTTATATACCACAGCCAATTTGTTATGTTAAACCAATTCCACAAACTTGCCCATTTAT
CTAATTCCAATAATTCTTGTTCATTCTTTTCTTGCTGGTTTTGCGATTCTTCAATTAAGGAGTGTATTAA
GCTTGTGTAATTGTTAATTTCTCTGTCCCACTCCATCCAGGTCGTGTGATTCCAAATCTGTTCCAGAGAT
TTATTACTCCAACTAGCATTCCAAGGCACAGCAGTGGTGCAAATGAGTTTTCCAGAGCAACCCCAAATCC
CCAGGAGCTGTTGATCCTTTAGGTATCTTTCCACAGCCAGGATTCTTGCCTGGAGCTGCTTGATGCCCCA
GACTGTGAGTTGCAACAGATGCTGTTGCGCCTCAATAGCCCTCAGCAAATTGTTCTGCTGCTGCACTATA
CCAGACAATAATTGTCTGGCCTGTACCGTC
